LOCUS       Exported 2274 bp ds-DNA circular SYN 13-MAY-2021
DEFINITION  Bacterial Expression plasmid for SARS-CoV-2 leader protein.
ACCESSION   .
VERSION     .
KEYWORDS    pGBW-m4046821
SOURCE      synthetic DNA construct
  ORGANISM  synthetic DNA construct
REFERENCE   1 (bases 1 to 2274)
  TITLE     SARS-CoV-2 protein E. coli expression constructs, tagged, for
            protein expression and/or purification
REFERENCE   2 (bases 1 to 2274)
  AUTHORS   .
  TITLE     Direct Submission
  JOURNAL   Exported May 13, 2021 from SnapGene Server 1.1.58
            http://www.snapgene.com
FEATURES             Location/Qualifiers
     source          1..2274
                     /organism="synthetic DNA construct"
                     /mol_type="other DNA"
     primer_bind     20..39
                     /label=T7
                     /note="T7 promoter, forward primer"
     promoter        20..38
                     /label=T7 promoter
                     /note="promoter for bacteriophage T7 RNA polymerase"
     protein_bind    39..63
                     /label=lac operator
                     /bound_moiety="lac repressor encoded by lacI"
                     /note="The lac repressor binds to the lac operator to
                     inhibit transcription in E. coli. This inhibition can be
                     relieved by adding lactose or
                     isopropyl-beta-D-thiogalactopyranoside (IPTG)."
     RBS             78..100
                     /note="efficient ribosome binding site from bacteriophage
                     T7 gene 10 (Olins and Rangwala, 1989)"
     CDS             645..665
                     /codon_start=1
                     /product="tobacco etch virus (TEV) protease recognition and
                     cleavage site"
                     /label=TEV site
                     /translation="ENLYFQS"
     CDS             666..695
                     /codon_start=1
                     /product="Myc (human c-Myc proto-oncogene) epitope tag"
                     /label=Myc
                     /translation="EQKLISEEDL"
     rep_origin      812..1400
                     /direction=RIGHT
                     /label=ori
                     /note="high-copy-number ColE1/pMB1/pBR322/pUC origin of
                     replication"
     primer_bind     1301..1320
                     /label=pBR322ori-F
                     /note="pBR322 origin, forward primer"
     CDS             1506..2165
                     /codon_start=1
                     /gene="cat"
                     /product="chloramphenicol acetyltransferase"
                     /label=CmR
                     /note="confers resistance to chloramphenicol"
                     /translation="MEKKITGYTTVDISQWHRKEHFEAFQSVAQCTYNQTVQLDITAFL
                     KTVKKNKHKFYPAFIHILARLMNAHPEFRMAMKDGELVIWDSVHPCYTVFHEQTETFSS
                     LWSEYHDDFRQFLHIYSQDVACYGENLAYFPKGFIENMFFVSANPWVSFTSFDLNVANM
                     DNFFAPVFTMGKYYTQGDKVLMPLAIQVHHAVCDGFHVGRMLNELQQYCDEWQGGA"
     primer_bind     complement(1572..1591)
                     /label=CAT-R
                     /note="Chloramphenicol resistance gene, reverse primer"
     terminator      2236..2270
                     /label=lambda t0 terminator
                     /note="minimal transcription terminator from phage lambda
                     (Scholtissek and Grosse, 1987)"
ORIGIN
        1 gatctcgatc ccgcgaaatt aatacgactc actatagggg aattgtgagc ggataacaat
       61 tcccctctag aaataatttt gtttaacttt aagaaggaga ctcttctatg gagagccttg
      121 tccctggttt caacnnnnnn nnnnnnnnnn nnnnnnnnnn nnnnnnnnnn nnnnnnnnnn
      181 nnnnnnnnnn nnnnnnnnnn nnnnnnnnnn nnnnnnnnnn nnnnnnnnnn nnnnnnnnnn
      241 nnnnnnnnnn nnnnnnnnnn nnnnnnnnnn nnnnnnnnnn nnnnnnnnnn nnnnnnnnnn
      301 nnnnnnnnnn nnnnnnnnnn nnnnnnnnnn nnnnnnnnnn nnnnnnnnnn nnnnnnnnnn
      361 nnnnnnnnnn nnnnnnnnnn nnnnnnnnnn nnnnnnnnnn nnnnnnnnnn nnnnnnnnnn
      421 nnnnnnnnnn nnnnnnnnnn nnnnnnnnnn nnnnnnnnnn nnnnnnnnnn nnnnnnnnnn
      481 nnaacggtaa taaaggagct ggtggccata gttacggcgc cgatctaaag tcatttgact
      541 taggcgacga gcttggcact gatccttatg aagattttca agaaaactgg aacactaaac
      601 atagcagtgg tgttacccgt gaactcatgc gtgagcttaa cggagagaac ctgtactttc
      661 aaagcgagca gaagcttatt tccgaagaag atctctaacc ggcttatcgg tcagtttcac
      721 ctgatttacg taaaaacccg cttcggcggg tttttgcttt tggaggggca gaaagatgaa
      781 tgactgtcca cgacgctata cccaaaagaa attgagatcc tttttttctg cgcgtaatct
      841 gctgcttgca aacaaaaaaa ccaccgctac cagcggtggt ttgtttgccg gatcaagagc
      901 taccaactct ttttccgaag gtaactggct tcagcagagc gcagatacca aatactgttc
      961 ttctagtgta gccgtagtta ggccaccact tcaagaactc tgtagcaccg cctacatacc
     1021 tcgctctgct aatcctgtta ccagtggctg ctgccagtgg cgataagtcg tgtcttaccg
     1081 ggttggactc aagacgatag ttaccggata aggcgcagcg gtcgggctga acggggggtt
     1141 cgtgcacaca gcccagcttg gagcgaacga cctacaccga actgagatac ctacagcgtg
     1201 agctatgaga aagcgccacg cttcccgaag ggagaaaggc ggacaggtat ccggtaagcg
     1261 gcagggtcgg aacaggagag cgcacgaggg agcttccagg gggaaacgcc tggtatcttt
     1321 atagtcctgt cgggtttcgc cacctctgac ttgagcgtcg atttttgtga tgctcgtcag
     1381 gggggcggag cctatggaaa ttgatcgggc acgtaagagg ttccaacttt caccataatg
     1441 aaataagatc actaccgggc gtattttttg agttatcgag attttcagga gctaaggaag
     1501 ctaaaatgga gaaaaaaatc actggatata ccaccgttga tatatcccaa tggcatcgta
     1561 aagaacattt tgaggcattt cagtcagttg ctcaatgtac ctataaccag accgttcagc
     1621 tggatattac ggccttttta aagaccgtaa agaaaaataa gcacaagttt tatccggcct
     1681 ttattcacat tcttgcccgc ctgatgaatg ctcatccgga atttcgtatg gcaatgaaag
     1741 acggtgagct ggtgatatgg gatagtgttc acccttgtta caccgttttc catgagcaaa
     1801 ctgaaacgtt ttcatcgctc tggagtgaat accacgacga tttccggcag tttctacaca
     1861 tatattcgca agatgtggcg tgttacggtg aaaacctggc ctatttccct aaagggttta
     1921 ttgagaatat gtttttcgtt tcagccaatc cctgggtgag tttcaccagt tttgatttaa
     1981 acgtggccaa tatggacaac ttcttcgccc ccgttttcac catgggcaaa tattatacgc
     2041 aaggcgacaa ggtgctgatg ccgctggcga ttcaggttca tcatgccgtt tgtgatggct
     2101 tccatgtcgg cagaatgctt aatgaattac aacagtactg cgatgagtgg cagggcgggg
     2161 cgtaatttga tatcgagctc gcttggactc ctgttgatag atccagtaat gacctcagaa
     2221 ctccatctgg atttgttcag aacgctcggt tgccgccggg cgttttttat tggt
//
