[The description below was written by a language model from this plasmid's Addgene catalogue record and the feature table of its GenBank file.]
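Description:
pGBW-m4046821 is a compact (2,274 bp) synthetic bacterial expression plasmid designed to produce the SARS-CoV-2 leader protein, the N-terminal cleavage product of the ORF1ab polyprotein, in E. coli. The minimal backbone consists of little more than a high-copy ColE1/pUC-type origin of replication and a chloramphenicol acetyltransferase (CmR) gene for selection, followed by a minimal phage lambda t0 transcription terminator. The plasmid is maintained as a high-copy replicon in standard cloning strains such as DH5alpha.

The expression cassette places the wild-type leader protein coding sequence (about 533 bp; the insert itself is not annotated as a separate feature in the table but occupies the interval between the ribosome binding site and the tags) under a bacteriophage T7 promoter immediately followed by a lac operator. A strong ribosome binding site from T7 gene 10 drives translation initiation. In this arrangement, transcription requires a host that supplies T7 RNA polymerase, and lac repressor bound at the operator keeps expression low until it is relieved by IPTG or lactose. No lacI gene is annotated on the plasmid, so repressor would have to come from the host. The open reading frame is fused at its C terminus to a TEV protease recognition site followed by a Myc epitope tag, which allows immunodetection or capture of the product and subsequent proteolytic removal of the tag. The construct belongs to a set of tagged SARS-CoV-2 protein plasmids intended for expression and/or purification in E. coli. The species field also lists E. coli K-12 MG1655, but the record does not explain which part this refers to.
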