Addgene plasmid #145631: pGBW-m4046821
Purpose: Bacterial Expression plasmid for SARS-CoV-2 leader protein
Depositing lab: Ginkgo Bioworks & Benjie Chen. Depositing organization: Ginkgo Bioworks.
Backbone
  Vector backbone: ori-013 - marker | cmR
  Backbone size w/o insert (bp): 1462
  Vector type: Bacterial Expression
Growth in bacteria
  Bacterial resistance: Chloramphenicol, 25 μg/mL
  Growth temperature: 30°C
  Growth strain: DH5alpha
  Copy number: High Copy
Gene/Insert
  Gene/Insert name: SARS-CoV-2 leader protein
  Species: Escherichia coli str. K-12 substr. MG1655; Severe acute respiratory syndrome coronavirus 2
  Insert size (bp): 533
  Mutation: wt
  Entrez Gene: ORF1ab (a.k.a. GU280_gp01)
  Promoter: Promoter | pT7 ; Operator | lacO ; RBS | T7_rbs ; Start Codon | ATG
  Tag / fusion protein: Cleavable TEV;Myc (C terminal on backbone)
  Cloning method: Unknown
Resource information
  A portion of this plasmid was derived from a plasmid made by: GinkgoBioworks
Depositor comments: NCBI Reference Sequence: YP_009725297.1
How to cite: pGBW-m4046821 was a gift from Ginkgo Bioworks & Benjie Chen (Addgene plasmid # 145631 ; http://n2t.net/addgene:145631 ; RRID:Addgene_145631)
